>Addgene plasmid #174426 | 6xHis(TEV)-Drp1(K569A,K571A)-StrepII | addgene full sequence | sequence record 353487 | Addgene NGS Result
TTCTCATGTTTGACAGCTTATCATCGATAAGCTTTAATGCGGTAGTTTATCACAGTTAAATTGCTAACGC
AGTCAGGCACCGTGTATGAAATCTAACAATGCGCTCATCGTCATCCTCGGCACCGTCACCCTGGATGCTG
TAGGCATAGGCTTGGTTATGCCGGTACTGCCGGGCCTCTTGCGGGATATCCGGATATAGTTCCTCCTTTC
AGCAAAAAACCCCTCAAGACCCGTTTAGAGGCCCCAAGGGGTTATGCTAGTTATTGCTCAGCGGTGGCAG
CAGCCAACTCAGCTTCCTTTCGGGCTTTGTTAGCAGCCGGATCTTATTTTTCGAACTGAGGATGAGACCA
CCAAAGATGAGTCTCCCGGATTTCAGCAATAATTTGACTGGCTCCTTGTAATGCCTTTAGCATATCAGCT
GCTTCTTTCCTGCGCTGTGCCATGTCCTCAGATTCTGTCAGAAGATCATCCAATAAGGATGATTTATACA
GCTGGCCTACTAGCTCACTCTGAAGAGTGTCTTTCACATGATTAACCAAAAAATGCATTACTGCCTTTGG
CACACTGTCTTGAATATTCTTTCTGACAATGAGAAAATATGATTTAATGAGTCGTTCAATAACCTCACAA
TCTCGCTGTTCCCGAGCAGATAGTTTTCGTGCAACAGGAACTGGCACATCTAGCAGGTTCACGGCATGAC
CTTTTTGTGGACTGGCTGGCATAATTGGAATGGGTGCTGATGCTTCTTCTGCTAATAACTCTTCAGCTTT
TGAAGTTTTCAGCATTCCTCTCCAGTTGCCTGTGGTTGGTTCTTGAACACCATCTCCAACCCCACCACCT
CCAGATGCAACCTTGTCTCGTGATACAGCTGAAGGTAATTCTCTGGCTAGCCTGTTTCTCCTTTGTTCCT
CTATATTATTGTTCATTAGCCCACAAGCATCAGCAAAGTCTGGATGTTTTGTGTTGATATAAGCCAGTTC
AATTGCCACTAAGTTATGGACCATTTCATTTGTAACAGGCAACCTTTTACGAAGAAGACAAGTCACCACT
TCAACTATGGCATCATGAAGTTTAGGAAATCGTAACAATTCCTGTGTACTGTAATTGCTACAGTGCTGAA
TGATCCTTTGCATTTCCTCATGAACCAGTTCCACACAGCGGAGGCTGGGCTCTTCTAGACGTTTGATTTG
CCGCTTCACCAGTAACTCAAATGAAACCTCAGGCACAAATAAAGCAGGACGAGGACCAGTAGCATTTCTA
ATGGCAGTCAAAATGTCAATAGTGTTAAGGCCACCAAGTGGATCAACAGATTCTAAGGTTCGCCCAAAAG
TCTCATGGAAAATATAACAAATTCTAGCACCACCGCATAGCTCCGAAGTTTCAATATATTTTGCAGTTCC
TTCAATAGTGTTACAATATTCTGTGGCAAATTTGGTAATAAGTTGGAGTAAAGTAGCACTTTTATCATCC
ACGGGTTCACCGTAGCTATTTAGAAGAGACTGATACTGAGCAGCTAGAACATTTATTCTTGTTTTCAACT
CTGGTAAACAATCTCTGATGTGATGCATCAGTAACCTGTTTAGAGTCCTAGCAAGATACTTTGTTCCATT
TCTATTGGCCAGAGATGGATATTTCTTTTGAAGAAAAGCATACTCATCACGGATTGAATCAGTTACACTC
TTCTTGTTGTTAATATCTAGCTGGCTCCTGTTAACTACTCCAATTATTCCAAGTTTGACTGGAATAACCC
TTCCCATCAATACATCCATGGCATCAGTACCCGCATCCATGAGATCAAGTTTAGTGATTACAGCTAGGGT
TCTGCGACCATCTGGATCTACCTCTCTTGAAATTTTAAGTGCCTCTGATGTTGCCATATCTGTATTAGCA
GCAGTGACAGCGAGGATAATGGAATTAGGATTACTGATGAACCGAAGAATGAGCTCTCTGATTTGAAGCT
CAATATCCTTAGGTTGATCACCTACAGGCACCTTGGTCATTCCTGGCAAATCCACAAGTGTCAAATTGAC
AACGTTGGGTGAAAAAATCTTAAGATGAATTGGTTCAGGGCTTACTCCCTTATTATTTCCTGAAATTCTT
TCTGTTTCATTTTCAATTTCTTGTCGAATTTCATCAAAATCCGTGTAAAGCTTATTTTTGGTGTGAAGAA
ATTTACCCCATTCTTCTGCTTCCACCCCATTTTCTTCTCCTGTTGTTTTCCGTTTATCTTCTTGTGAAAC
ATGGACCAGTTGCAGAATGAGAGGTCTCCGGGTGACAATTCCAGTACCTCTGGGAAGCAGGTCCCTCCCC
ACCAGGCTTTCTAGCACTGAGCTCTTTCCGCTGCTCTGCGTTCCCACTACGACGATTTGAGGCAGCTGGA
TGATGTCGGCGCCCACCGTGTTGAAGACGTCCTGGAGCTTGTTTATGACAGGAATTAGCGCCTCCATCGA
GCCTTGGAAATACAGATTTTCGTGATGATGATGATGATGGCTGCTGCCCATGGTATATCTCCTTCTTAAA
GTTAAACAAAATTATTTCTAGAGGGGAATTGTTATCCGCTCACAATTCCCCTATAGTGAGTCGTATTAAT
TTCGCGGGATCGAGATCTCGATCCTCTACGCCGGACGCATCGTGGCCGGCATCACCGGCGCCACAGGTGC
GGTTGCTGGCGCCTATATCGCCGACATCACCGATGGGGAAGATCGGGCTCGCCACTTCGGGCTCATGAGC
GCTTGTTTCGGCGTGGGTATGGTGGCAGGCCCCGTGGCCGGGGGACTGTTGGGCGCCATCTCCTTGCATG
CACCATTCCTTGCGGCGGCGGTGCTCAACGGCCTCAACCTACTACTGGGCTGCTTCCTAATGCAGGAGTC
GCATAAGGGAGAGCGTCGAGATCCCGGACACCATCGAATGGCGCAAAACCTTTCGCGGTATGGCATGATA
GCGCCCGGAAGAGAGTCAATTCAGGGTGGTGAATGTGAAACCAGTAACGTTATACGATGTCGCAGAGTAT
GCCGGTGTCTCTTATCAGACCGTTTCCCGCGTGGTGAACCAGGCCAGCCACGTTTCTGCGAAAACGCGGG
AAAAAGTGGAAGCGGCGATGGCGGAGCTGAATTACATTCCCAACCGCGTGGCACAACAACTGGCGGGCAA
ACAGTCGTTGCTGATTGGCGTTGCCACCTCCAGTCTGGCCCTGCACGCGCCGTCGCAAATTGTCGCGGCG
ATTAAATCTCGCGCCGATCAACTGGGTGCCAGCGTGGTGGTGTCGATGGTAGAACGAAGCGGCGTCGAAG
CCTGTAAAGCGGCGGTGCACAATCTTCTCGCGCAACGCGTCAGTGGGCTGATCATTAACTATCCGCTGGA
TGACCAGGATGCCATTGCTGTGGAAGCTGCCTGCACTAATGTTCCGGCGTTATTTCTTGATGTCTCTGAC
CAGACACCCATCAACAGTATTATTTTCTCCCATGAAGACGGTACGCGACTGGGCGTGGAGCATCTGGTCG
CATTGGGTCACCAGCAAATCGCGCTGTTAGCGGGCCCATTAAGTTCTGTCTCGGCGCGTCTGCGTCTGGC
TGGCTGGCATAAATATCTCACTCGCAATCAAATTCAGCCGATAGCGGAACGGGAAGGCGACTGGAGTGCC
ATGTCCGGTTTTCAACAAACCATGCAAATGCTGAATGAGGGCATCGTTCCCACTGCGATGCTGGTTGCCA
ACGATCAGATGGCGCTGGGCGCAATGCGCGCCATTACCGAGTCCGGGCTGCGCGTTGGTGCGGATATCTC
GGTAGTGGGATACGACGATACCGAAGACAGCTCATGTTATATCCCGCCGTTAACCACCATCAAACAGGAT
TTTCGCCTGCTGGGGCAAACCAGCGTGGACCGCTTGCTGCAACTCTCTCAGGGCCAGGCGGTGAAGGGCA
ATCAGCTGTTGCCCGTCTCACTGGTGAAAAGAAAAACCACCCTGGCGCCCAATACGCAAACCGCCTCTCC
CCGCGCGTTGGCCGATTCATTAATGCAGCTGGCACGACAGGTTTCCCGACTGGAAAGCGGGCAGTGAGCG
CAACGCAATTAATGTAAGTTAGCTCACTCATTAGGCACCGGGATCTCGACCGATGCCCTTGAGAGCCTTC
AACCCAGTCAGCTCCTTCCGGTGGGCGCGGGGCATGACTATCGTCGCCGCACTTATGACTGTCTTCTTTA
TCATGCAACTCGTAGGACAGGTGCCGGCAGCGCTCTGGGTCATTTTCGGCGAGGACCGCTTTCGCTGGAG
CGCGACGATGATCGGCCTGTCGCTTGCGGTATTCGGAATCTTGCACGCCCTCGCTCAAGCCTTCGTCACT
GGTCCCGCCACCAAACGTTTCGGCGAGAAGCAGGCCATTATCGCCGGCATGGCGGCCGACGCGCTGGGCT
ACGTCTTGCTGGCGTTCGCGACGCGAGGCTGGATGGCCTTCCCCATTATGATTCTTCTCGCTTCCGGCGG
CATCGGGATGCCCGCGTTGCAGGCCATGCTGTCCAGGCAGGTAGATGACGACCATCAGGGACAGCTTCAA
GGATCGCTCGCGGCTCTTACCAGCCTAACTTCGATCATTGGACCGCTGATCGTCACGGCGATTTATGCCG
CCTCGGCGAGCACATGGAACGGGTTGGCATGGATTGTAGGCGCCGCCCTATACCTTGTCTGCCTCCCCGC
GTTGCGTCGCGGTGCATGGAGCCGGGCCACCTCGACCTGAATGGAAGCCGGCGGCACCTCGCTAACGGAT
TCACCACTCCAAGAATTGGAGCCAATCAATTCTTGCGGAGAACTGTGAATGCGCAAACCAACCCTTGGCA
GAACATATCCATCGCGTCCGCCATCTCCAGCAGCCGCACGCGGCGCATCTCGGGCAGCGTTGGGTCCTGG
CCACGGGTGCGCATGATCGTGCTCCTGTCGTTGAGGACCCGGCTAGGCTGGCGGGGTTGCCTTACTGGTT
AGCAGAATGAATCACCGATACGCGAGCGAACGTGAAGCGACTGCTGCTGCAAAACGTCTGCGACCTGAGC
AACAACATGAATGGTCTTCGGTTTCCGTGTTTCGTAAAGTCTGGAAACGCGGAAGTCAGCGCCCTGCACC
ATTATGTTCCGGATCTGCATCGCAGGATGCTGCTGGCTACCCTGTGGAACACCTACATCTGTATTAACGA
AGCGCTGGCATTGACCCTGAGTGATTTTTCTCTGGTCCCGCCGCATCCATACCGCCAGTTGTTTACCCTC
ACAACGTTCCAGTAACCGGGCATGTTCATCATCAGTAACCCGTATCGTGAGCATCCTCTCTCGTTTCATC
GGTATCATTACCCCCATGAACAGAAATCCCCCTTACACGGAGGCATCAGTGACCAAACAGGAAAAAACCG
CCCTTAACATGGCCCGCTTTATCAGAAGCCAGACATTAACGCTTCTGGAGAAACTCAACGAGCTGGACGC
GGATGAACAGGCAGACATCTGTGAATCGCTTCACGACCACGCTGATGAGCTTTACCGCAGCTGCCTCGCG
CGTTTCGGTGATGACGGTGAAAACCTCTGACACATGCAGCTCCCGGAGACGGTCACAGCTTGTCTGTAAG
CGGATGCCGGGAGCAGACAAGCCCGTCAGGGCGCGTCAGCGGGTGTTGGCGGGTGTCGGGGCGCAGCCAT
GACCCAGTCACGTAGCGATAGCGGAGTGTATACTGGCTTAACTATGCGGCATCAGAGCAGATTGTACTGA
GAGTGCACCATTGCGGTGTGAAATACCGCACAGATGCGTAAGGAGAAAATACCGCATCAGGCGCTCTTCC
GCTTCCTCGCTCACTGACTCGCTGCGCTCGGTCGTTCGGCTGCGGCGAGCGGTATCAGCTCACTCAAAGG
CGGTAATACGGTTATCCACAGAATCAGGGGATAACGCAGGAAAGAACATGTGAGCAAAAGGCCAGCAAAA
GGCCAGGAACCGTAAAAAGGCCGCGTTGCTGGCGTTTTTCCATAGGCTCCGCCCCCCTGACGAGCATCAC
AAAAATCGACGCTCAAGTCAGAGGTGGCGAAACCCGACAGGACTATAAAGATACCAGGCGTTTCCCCCTG
GAAGCTCCCTCGTGCGCTCTCCTGTTCCGACCCTGCCGCTTACCGGATACCTGTCCGCCTTTCTCCCTTC
GGGAAGCGTGGCGCTTTCTCATAGCTCACGCTGTAGGTATCTCAGTTCGGTGTAGGTCGTTCGCTCCAAG
CTGGGCTGTGTGCACGAACCCCCCGTTCAGCCCGACCGCTGCGCCTTATCCGGTAACTATCGTCTTGAGT
CCAACCCGGTAAGACACGACTTATCGCCACTGGCAGCAGCCACTGGTAACAGGATTAGCAGAGCGAGGTA
TGTAGGCGGTGCTACAGAGTTCTTGAAGTGGTGGCCTAACTACGGCTACACTAGAAGGACAGTATTTGGT
ATCTGCGCTCTGCTGAAGCCAGTTACCTTCGGAAAAAGAGTTGGTAGCTCTTGATCCGGCAAACAAACCA
CCGCTGGTAGCGGTGGTTTTTTTGTTTGCAAGCAGCAGATTACGCGCAGAAAAAAAGGATCTCAAGAAGA
TCCTTTGATCTTTTCTACGGGGTCTGACGCTCAGTGGAACGAAAACTCACGTTAAGGGATTTTGGTCATG
AGATTATCAAAAAGGATCTTCACCTAGATCCTTTTAAATTAAAAATGAAGTTTTAAATCAATCTAAAGTA
TATATGAGTAAACTTGGTCTGACAGTTACCAATGCTTAATCAGTGAGGCACCTATCTCAGCGATCTGTCT
ATTTCGTTCATCCATAGTTGCCTGACTCCCCGTCGTGTAGATAACTACGATACGGGAGGGCTTACCATCT
GGCCCCAGTGCTGCAATGATACCGCGAGACCCACGCTCACCGGCTCCAGATTTATCAGCAATAAACCAGC
CAGCCGGAAGGGCCGAGCGCAGAAGTGGTCCTGCAACTTTATCCGCCTCCATCCAGTCTATTAATTGTTG
CCGGGAAGCTAGAGTAAGTAGTTCGCCAGTTAATAGTTTGCGCAACGTTGTTGCCATTGCTGCAGGCATC
GTGGTGTCACGCTCGTCGTTTGGTATGGCTTCATTCAGCTCCGGTTCCCAACGATCAAGGCGAGTTACAT
GATCCCCCATGTTGTGCAAAAAAGCGGTTAGCTCCTTCGGTCCTCCGATCGTTGTCAGAAGTAAGTTGGC
CGCAGTGTTATCACTCATGGTTATGGCAGCACTGCATAATTCTCTTACTGTCATGCCATCCGTAAGATGC
TTTTCTGTGACTGGTGAGTACTCAACCAAGTCATTCTGAGAATAGTGTATGCGGCGACCGAGTTGCTCTT
GCCCGGCGTCAACACGGGATAATACCGCGCCACATAGCAGAACTTTAAAAGTGCTCATCATTGGAAAACG
TTCTTCGGGGCGAAAACTCTCAAGGATCTTACCGCTGTTGAGATCCAGTTCGATGTAACCCACTCGTGCA
CCCAACTGATCTTCAGCATCTTTTACTTTCACCAGCGTTTCTGGGTGAGCAAAAACAGGAAGGCAAAATG
CCGCAAAAAAGGGAATAAGGGCGACACGGAAATGTTGAATACTCATACTCTTCCTTTTTCAATATTATTG
AAGCATTTATCAGGGTTATTGTCTCATGAGCGGATACATATTTGAATGTATTTAGAAAAATAAACAAATA
GGGGTTCCGCGCACATTTCCCCGAAAAGTGCCACCTGACGTCTAAGAAACCATTATTATCATGACATTAA
CCTATAAAAATAGGCGTATCACGAGGCCCTTTCGTCTTCAAGAA
Features (pLannotate 1.2.2; 20 found; start..end, strand, type, name):
     10..38      +  promoter       tet promoter: E. coli promoter for tetracycline efflux protein gene
     86..190     +  CDS            TcR (fragment): tetracycline efflux protein; tet; confers resistance to tetracycline
    213..260     -  terminator     T7 terminator: transcription terminator for bacteriophage T7 RNA polymerase
    268..317     -  CDS            SET1 (fragment): solubility-enhancement tag derived from T7 phage gene 10B
    351..2447    -  CDS            DNM1L (fragment): DNM1L_HUMAN - Also known as DLP1, DRP1. Experimental evidence at protein level: Swiss-Prot protein existence level 1. [Isoform 4]: Inhibits peroxisomal division when overexpressed. From Homo sapiens (Human).
   2473..2489    -  CDS            capTEV™ (fragment): composite tag for in vivo biotinylation, TEV protease cleavage, and 6xHis tagging
   2508..2530    -  RBS            RBS: efficient ribosome binding site from bacteriophage T7 gene 10 (Olins and Rangwala, 1989)
   2545..2569    -  protein_bind   lac operator: The lac repressor binds to the lac operator to inhibit transcription in E. coli. This inhibition can be relieved by adding lactose or isopropyl-β-D-thiogalactopyranoside (IPTG). lac repressor encoded by lacI
   2570..2588    -  promoter       T7 promoter: promoter for bacteriophage T7 RNA polymerase
   2610..2889    +  CDS            TcR (fragment): tetracycline efflux protein; tet; confers resistance to tetracycline
   2897..2974    +  promoter       lacI promoter: lacI
   2975..4057    +  CDS            lacI: lac repressor; lacI; The lac repressor binds to the lac operator to inhibit transcription in E. coli. This inhibition can be relieved by adding lactose or isopropyl-β-D-thiogalactopyranoside (IPTG).
   4070..4091    +  protein_bind   CAP binding site: CAP binding activates transcription in the presence of cAMP. E. coli catabolite activator protein
   4106..4730    +  CDS            TcR (fragment): tetracycline efflux protein; tet; confers resistance to tetracycline
   4972..5352    -  CDS            YPB1_ECOLX: Protein predicted: Swiss-Prot protein existence level 4. From Escherichia coli.
   5369..5560    +  CDS            rop: Rop protein, which maintains plasmids at low copy number; rop
   5662..5801    +  misc_feature   bom: basis of mobility region from pBR322
   5987..6575    -  rep_origin     ori: high-copy-number ColE1/pMB1/pBR322/pUC origin of replication
   6746..7606    -  CDS            AmpR: β-lactamase; bla; confers resistance to ampicillin, carbenicillin, and related antibiotics
   7607..7711    -  promoter       AmpR promoter: bla
