[The description below was written by a language model from this plasmid's Addgene catalogue record and pLannotate feature annotations shown in this document.]
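Description:
6xHis(TEV)-Drp1(K569A,K571A)-StrepII is a 7.8 kb bacterial expression plasmid built on the Novagen pET15b backbone for producing a mutant form of human dynamin-related protein 1 (Drp1, gene DNM1L) in E. coli. It replicates from a pBR322/ColE1-type origin accompanied by the rop gene and the bom mobility region, and is selected with ampicillin through the β-lactamase (AmpR) cassette. Several tetracycline-resistance fragments and a tet promoter appear in the annotation; these are non-functional remnants of the pBR322 ancestry of the pET backbone, not a usable marker.

The expression cassette lies on the reverse strand of the sequenced record. A T7 promoter with an adjacent lac operator, followed by the T7 gene 10 ribosome binding site, drives the open reading frame, and a T7 terminator closes the unit. The plasmid also carries lacI with its own promoter, so transcription is repressed until IPTG is added in a host that supplies T7 RNA polymerase. According to the catalogue entry, the insert is Drp1 isoform 3 carrying the K569A and K571A substitutions, introduced by ligation-independent cloning. It has an N-terminal 6xHis tag separated by a TEV protease cleavage site and a C-terminal StrepII tag. The automated annotation detects the His/TEV region only as a partial match to a composite tag and does not label the StrepII sequence; a short hit to a T7 gene 10-derived solubility tag downstream of the coding region is probably residual vector sequence. The two tags permit sequential affinity purification that enriches for full-length protein, with optional removal of the His tag. The associated publication concerns the membrane constricting and severing activity of Drp1 in mitochondrial and peroxisomal fission, but the record does not state the functional effect of the two lysine mutations.
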