Addgene plasmid #174426: 6xHis(TEV)-Drp1(K569A,K571A)-StrepII
Purpose: Expresses human Drp1 Isoform 3 with K569A, K571A mutations in bacteria
Depositing lab: Thomas Pucadyil. Depositing organization: Indian Institute of Science Education and Research (IISER), Pune. Publication: Dynamin-related protein 1 has membrane constricting and severing abilities sufficient for mitochondrial and peroxisomal fission. Kamerkar SC, Kraus F, Sharpe AJ, Pucadyil TJ, Ryan MT. Nat Commun. 2018 Dec 7;9(1):5239. doi: 10.1038/s41467-018-07543-w. PubMed 30531964.
Backbone
  Vector backbone: pET15b
  Backbone manufacturer: Novagen
  Vector type: Bacterial Expression
Growth in bacteria
  Bacterial resistance: Ampicillin, 100 μg/mL
  Growth temperature: 37°C
  Growth strain: DH5alpha
  Copy number: Unknown
Gene/Insert
  Gene/Insert name: Drp1
  Species: H. sapiens (human)
  Mutation: K569A, K571A
  GenBank ID: NM_005690.5
  Promoter: T7
  Tag / fusion protein: 6xHis(TEV) (N terminal on insert); StrepII (C terminal on insert)
  Entrez Gene: DNM1L (a.k.a. DLP1, DRP1, DVLP, DYMPLE, EMPF, EMPF1, HDYNIV, OPA5)
  Cloning method: Ligation Independent Cloning
  Sequencing primers: 5′ T7 forward; 3′ T7 reverse
Terms and licenses: Academic/Nonprofit Terms; Industry Terms: Not Available to Industry
How to cite: 6xHis(TEV)-Drp1(K569A,K571A)-StrepII was a gift from Thomas Pucadyil (Addgene plasmid # 174426 ; http://n2t.net/addgene:174426 ; RRID:Addgene_174426)
