>Addgene plasmid #174426 | 6xHis(TEV)-Drp1(K569A,K571A)-StrepII | depositor partial sequence | sequence record 338394 | ORF sequenced using T7 forward and T7 reverse
ATAATTTTGTTTAACTTTAAGAAGGAGATATACCATGGGCAGCAGCCATCATCATCATCATCACGAAAAT
CTGTATTTCCAAGGCTCGATGGAGGCGCTAATTCCTGTCATAAACAAGCTCCAGGACGTCTTCAACACGG
TGGGCGCCGACATCATCCAGCTGCCTCAAATCGTCGTAGTGGGAACGCAGAGCAGCGGAAAGAGCTCAGT
GCTAGAAAGCCTGGTGGGGAGGGACCTGCTTCCCAGAGGTACTGGAATTGTCACCCGGAGACCTCTCATT
CTGCAACTGGTCCATGTTTCACAAGAAGATAAACGGAAAACAACAGGAGAAGAAAATGGGGTGGAAGCAG
AAGAATGGGGTAAATTTCTTCACACCAAAAATAAGCTTTACACGGATTTTGATGAAATTCGACAAGAAAT
TGAAAATGAAACAGAAAGAATTTCAGGAAATAATAAGGGAGTAAGCCCTGAACCAATTCATCTTAAGATT
TTTTCACCCAACGTTGTCAATTTGACACTTGTGGATTTGCCAGGAATGACCAAGGTGCCTGTAGGTGATC
AACCTAAGGATATTGAGCTTCAAATCAGAGAGCTCATTCTTCGGTTCATCAGTAATCCTAATTCCATTAT
CCTCGCTGTCACTGCTGCTAATACAGATATGGCAACATCAGAGGCACTTAAAATTTCAAGAGAGGTAGAT
CCAGATGGTCGCAGAACCCTAGCTGTAATCACTAAACTTGATCTCATGGATGCGGGTACTGATGCCATGG
ATGTATTGATGGGAAGGGTTATTCCAGTCAAACTTGGAATAATTGGAGTAGTTAACAGGAGCCAGCTAGA
TATTAACAACAAGAAGAGTGTAACTGATTCAATCCGTGATGAGTATGCTTTTCTTCAAAAGAAATATCCA
TCTCTGGCCAATAGAAATGGAACAAAGTATCTTGCTAGGACTCTAAACAGGTTACTGATGCATCACATCA
GAGATTGTTTACCAGAGTTGAAAACAAGAATAAATGTTCTAGCTGCTCAGTATCAGTCTCTTCTAAATAG
CTACGGTGAACCCGTGGATGATAAAAGTGCTACTTTACTCCAACTTATTACCAAATTTGCCACAGAATAT
TGTAACACTATTGAAGGAACTGCAAAATATATTGAAACTTCGGAGCTATGCGGTGGTGCTAGAATTTGTT
ATATTTTCCATGAGACTTTTGGGCGAACCTTAGAATCTGTTGATCCACTTGGTGGCCTTAACACTATTGA
CATTTTGACTGCCATTAGAAATGCTACTGGTCCTCGTCCTGCTTTATTTGTGCCTGAGGTTTCATTTGAG
TTACTGGTGAAGCGGCAAATCAAACGTCTAGAAGAGCCCAGCCTCCGCTGTGTGGAACTGGTTCATGAGG
AAATGCAAAGGATCATTCAGCACTGTAGCAATTACAGTACACAGGAATTGTTACGATTTCCTAAACTTCA
TGATGCCATAGTTGAAGTGGTGACTTGTCTTCTTCGTAAAAGGTTGCCTGTTACAAATGAAATGGTCCAT
AACTTAGTGGCAATTGAACTGGCTTATATCAACACAAAACATCCAGACTTTGCTGATGCTTGTGGGCTAA
TGAACAATAATATAGAGGAACAAAGGAGAAACAGGCTAGCCAGAGAATTACCTTCAGCTGTATCACGAGA
CAAGGTTGCATCTGGAGGTGGTGGGGTTGGAGATGGTGTTCAAGAACCAACCACAGGCAACTGGAGAGGA
ATGCTGAAAACTTCAAAAGCTGAAGAGTTATTAGCAGAAGAAGCATCAGCACCCATTCCAATTATGCCAG
CCAGTCCACAAAAAGGTCATGCCGTGAACCTGCTAGATGTGCCAGTTCCTGTTGCACGAAAACTATCTGC
TCGGGAACAGCGAGATTGTGAGGTTATTGAACGACTCATTAAATCATATTTTCTCATTGTCAGAAAGAAT
ATTCAAGACAGTGTGCCAAAGGCAGTAATGCATTTTTTGGTTAATCATGTGAAAGACACTCTTCAGAGTG
AGCTAGTAGGCCAGCTGTATAAATCATCCTTATTGGATGATCTTCTGACAGAATCTGAGGACATGGCACA
GCGCAGGAAAGAAGCAGCTGATATGCTAAAGGCATTACAAGGAGCCAGTCAAATTATTGCTGAAATCCGG
GAGACTCATCTTTGGTGGTCTCATCCTCAGTTCGAAAAATAAGATCCGGCTGCTAACAAAGC
